>Addgene plasmid #222690 | CRISPR-StAR4 (Retro) | addgene full sequence | sequence record 441453 | Addgene NGS Result
TCCGCGTTACATAACTTACGGTAAATGGCCCGCCTGGCTGACCGCCCAACGACCCCCGCCCATTGACGTC
AATAATGACGTATGTTCCCATAGTAACGCCAATAGGGACTTTCCATTGACGTCAATGGGTGGAGTATTTA
CGGTAAACTGCCCACTTGGCAGTACATCAAGTGTATCATATGCCAAGTACGCCCCCTATTGACGTCAATG
ACGGTAAATGGCCCGCCTGGCATTATGCCCAGTACATGACCTTATGGGACTTTCCTACTTGGCAGTACAT
CTACGTATTAGTCATCGCTATTACCATGGTGATGCGGTTTTGGCAGTACATCAATGGGCGTGGATAGCGG
TTTGACTCACGGGGATTTCCAAGTCTCCACCCCATTGACGTCAATGGGAGTTTGTTTTGGCACCAAAATC
AACGGGACTTTCCAAAATGTCGTAACAACTCCGCCCCATTGACGCAAATGGGCGGTAGGCGTGTACGGTG
GGAGGTCTATATAAGCAGAGCTCAATAAAAGAGCCCACAACCCCTCACTCGGCGCGCCAGTCCTCCGATA
GACTGCGTCGCCCGGGTACCCGTATTCCCAATAAAGCCTCTTGCTGTTTGCATCCGAATCGTGGTCTCGC
TGTTCCTTGGGAGGGTCTCCTCTGAGTGATTGACTACCCACGACGGGGGTCTTTCATTTGGGGGCTCGTC
CGGGATTTGGAGACCCCTGCCCAGGGACCACCGACCCACCACCGGGAGGTAAGCTGGCCAGCAACTTATC
TGTGTCTGTCCGATTGTCTAGTGTCTATGTTTGATGTTATGCGCCTGCGTCTGTACTAGTTAGCTAACTA
GCTCTGTATCTGGCGGACCCGTGGTGGAACTGACGAGTTCTGAACACCCGGCCGCAACCCTGGGAGACGT
CCCAGGGACTTTGGGGGCCGTTTTTGTGGCCCGACCTGAGGAAGGGAGTCGATGTGGAATCCGACCCCGT
CAGGATATGTGGTTCTGGTAGGAGACGAGAACCTAAAACAGTTCCCGCCTCCGTCTGAATTTTTGCTTTC
GGTTTGGAACCGAAGCCGCGCGTCTTGTCTGCTGCAGCGCTGCAGCATCGTTCTGTGTTGTCTCTGTCTG
ACTGTGTTTCTGTATTTGTCTGAAAATTAGGGCCAGACTGTTACCACTCCCTTAAGTTTGACCTTAGGTC
ACTGGAAAGATGTCGAGCGGATCGCTCACAACCAGTCGGTAGATGTCAAGAAGAGACGTTGGTTACCTTC
TGCTCTGCAGAATGGCCAACCTTTAACGTCGGATGGCCGCGAGACGGCACCTTTAACCGAGACCTCATCA
CCCAGGTTAAGATCAAGGTCTTTTCACCTGGCCCGCATGGACACCCAGACCAGGTCCCCTACATCGTGAC
CTGGGAAGCCTTGGCTTTTGACCCCCCTCCCTGGGTCAAGCCCTTTGTACACCCTAAGCCTCCGCCTCCT
CTTCCTCCATCCGCCCCGTCTCTCCCCCTTGAACCTCCTCGTTCGACCCCGCCTCGATCCTCCCTTTATC
CAGCCCTCACTCCTTCTCTAGGCGCCGGAATTGAAGATCTCCGCGGTTAATTAAAATGATACGGCGACCA
CCGAGATCTGTCTTGATCTAGGAGCTACTCATCAACGGTCACATGTGAGGGCCTATTTCCCATGATTCCT
TCATATTTGCATATACGATACAAGGCTGTTAGAGAGATAATTGGAATTAATTTGACTGTAAACACAAAGA
TATTAGTACAAAATACGTGACGTAGAAAGTAATAATTTCTTGGGTAGTTTGCAGTTTTAAAATTATGTTT
TAAAATGGACTATCATATGCTTACCGTAACTTGAAAGTATTTCGATTTCTTGGCTTTATATATCTTGTGG
AAAGGACGAAACACCGGGTCTTCGCTCGAGAGAAGACCTGTTTAAGAGCTATGCTGATAACTTCGTATAG
CATACATTATACGAAGTTATTTTTTTTTTTTGCGGCCGCCAAGAGAGCAGAAATAGCAAGTAACTCATTA
GGTAAATAAGGTAGTCCGTTTAGTGCCGTAGCCAATTCTCAGACATTTAATGGCTCTAAACGTAACATTT
ACAAATTATAACTTCGTATAATGTGTACTATACGAAGTTATTAATTAATTCTGGTTCGAATGTAGAATTC
TACCGGGTAGGGGAGGCGCTTTTCCCAAGGCAGTCTGGAGCATGCGCTTTAGCAGCCCCGCTGGGCACTT
GGCGCTACACAAGTGGCCTCTGGCCTCGCACACATTCCACATCCACCGGTAGGCGCCAACCGGCTCCGTT
CTTTGGTGGCCCCTTCGCGCCACCTTCTACTCCTCCCCTAGTCAGGAAGTTCCCCCCCGCCCCGCAGCTC
GCGTCGTGCAGGACGTGACAAATGGAAGTAGCACGTCTCACTAGTCTCGTGCAGATGGACAGCACCGCTG
AGCAATGGAAGCGGGTAGGCCTTTGGGGCAGCGGCCAATAGCAGCTTTGCTCCTTCGCTTTCCGGGCTCA
GGGGCGGGGCGGGCGCCCGAAGGTCCTCCGGAGGCCCGGCATTCTGCACGCTTCAAAAGCGCACGTCTGC
CGCGCTGTTCTCCTCTTCCTCATCTCCGGGCCTTTCGACCTGCAGCCAATATGGCCAAGCCTTTGTCTCA
AGAAGAATCCACCCTCATTGAAAGAGCAACGGCTACAATCAACAGCATCCCCATCTCTGAGGATTACAGC
GTCGCCAGCGCAGCTCTCTCTAGCGACGGCCGCATCTTCACTGGTGTCAATGTATATCATTTTACTGGGG
GACCTTGTGCAGAACTCGTGGTGCTGGGCACTGCTGCTGCTGCGGCAGCTGGCAACCTGACTTGTATCGT
CGCGATCGGAAATGAGAACAGGGGCATCTTGAGCCCCTGCGGACGGTGCCGACAGGTGCTTCTCGATCTG
CATCCTGGGATCAAAGCCATAGTGAAGGACAGTGATGGACAGCCGACGGCAGTTGGGATTCGTGAATTGC
TGCCCTCTGGTTATGTGTGGGAGGGCTGACCTGCAGGATAACTTCGTATAGCATACATTATACGAAGTTA
TCAGCATAGCAAGTTTAAATAAGGCTAGTCCGTTATCAACTTGAAAAAGTGGCACCGAGTCGGTGCTTTT
TTGTTTTAGCATAACTTCGTATAATGTGTACTATACGAAGTTATCTAGAGGTACCCGTTAAGATCGGAAG
AGCACACGTCTGAACTCCAGTCACAAAATTATCTCGTATGCCGTCTTATGCTTGTTAATTAACAATTGAC
GCGTAATTCTACCGGGTAGGGGAGGCGCTTTTCCCAAGGCAGTCTGGAGCATGCGCTTTAGCAGCCCCGC
TGGGCACTTGGCGCTACACAAGTGGCCTCTGGCCTCGCACACATTCCACATCCACCGGTAGGCGCCAACC
GGCTCCGTTCTTTGGTGGCCCCTTCGCGCCACCTTCTACTCCTCCCCTAGTCAGGAAGTTCCCCCCCGCC
CCGCAGCTCGCGTCGTGCAGGACGTGACAAATGGAAGTAGCAYDTMKMMYWRSCCWGGWRMGAAGGRMMA
RMACCGCTGAGCAATGGAAGCGGGTAGGCCTTTGGGGCAGCGGCCAATAGCAGCTTTGCTCCTTCGCTTT
CTGGGCTCAGAGGCTGGGAAGGGGTGGGTCCGGGGGCGGGCTCAGGGGCGGGCTCAGGGGCGGGGCGGGS
GCCCGAAGGKCCTCCGGAGGCCCGGCATTCTGCACGCTTCAAAAGCGCACGTCTGCCGCGCTGTTCTCCT
CTTCCTCATCTCCGGGCCTTTCGACCTGCAGCCAATATGGGATCGGCCATTGAACAAGATGGATTGCACG
CAGGTTCTCCGGCCGCTTGGGTGGAGAGGCTATTCGGCTATGACTGGGCACAACAGACAATCGGCTGCTC
TGATGCCGCCGTGTTCCGGCTGTCAGCGCAGGGGCGCCCGGTTCTTTTTGTCAAGACCGACCTGTCCGGT
GCCCTGAATGAACTGCAGGACGAGGCAGCGCGGCTATCGTGGCTGGCCACGACGGGCGTTCCTTGCGCAG
CTGTGCTCGACGTTGTCACTGAAGCGGGAAGGGACTGGCTGCTATTGGGCGAAGTGCCGGGGCAGGATCT
CCTGTCATCTCACCTTGCTCCTGCCGAGAAAGTATCCATCATGGCTGATGCAATGCGGCGGCTGCATACG
CTTGATCCGGCTACCTGCCCATTCGACCACCAAGCGAAACATCGCATCGAGCGAGCACGTACTCGGATGG
AAGCCGGTCTTGTCGATCAGGATGATCTGGACGAAGAGCATCAGGGGCTCGCGCCAGCCGAACTGTTCGC
CAGGCTCAAGGCGCGCATGCCCGACGGCGAGGATCTCGTCGTGACCCATGGCGATGCCTGCTTGCCGAAT
ATCATGGTGGAAAATGGCCGCTTTTCTGGATTCATCGACTGTGGCCGGCTGGGTGTGGCGGACCGCTATC
AGGACATAGCGTTGGCTACCCGTGATATTGCTGAAGAGCTTGGCGGCGAATGGGCTGACCGCTTCCTCGT
GCTTTACGGTATCGCCGCTCCCGATTCGCAGCGCATCGCCTTCTATCGCCTTCTTGACGAGTTCTTCTGA
GGGGATCCGTCGACCTGCAGCCAAGCTTATCGATACCGTCGAGATTTAATTAAGATATCATCAGTGGTCC
AGGCTCTAGTTTTGACTCAACAATATCACCAGCTGAAGCCTATAGAGTACGAGCCATAGATAAAATAAAA
GATTTTATTTAGTCTCCAGAAAAAGGGGGGAATGAAAGACCCCACCTGTAGGTTTGGCAAGCTAGCTTAA
GTAACGCCATTTTGCAAGGCATGGAAAAATACATAACTGAGAATAGAGAAGTTCAGATCAAGGTCAGGAA
CAGATGGAACAGGGTCGACCCTAGAGAACCATCAGATGTTTCCAGGGTGCCCCAAGGACCTGAAATGACC
CTGTGCCTTATTTGAACTAACCAATCAGTTCGCTTCTCGCTTCTGTTCGCGCGCTTCTGCTCCCCGAGCT
CAATAAAAGAGCCCACAACCCCTCACTCGGGGCGCCAGTCCTCCGATTGACTGAGTCGCCCGGGTACCCG
TGTATCCAATAAACCCTCTTGCAGTTGCATCCGACTTGTGGTCTCGCTGTTCCTTGGGAGGGTCTCCTCT
GAGTGATTGACTACCCACGACGGGGGTCTTTCATTTGGGGGCTCGTCCGGGATTTGGAGACCCCTGCCCA
GGGACCACCGACCCACCACCGGGAGGTAAGCTGGCTGCCTCGCGCGTTTCGGTGATGACGGTGAAAACCT
CTGACACATGCAGCTCCCGGAGACGGTCACAGCTTGTCTGTAAGCGGATGCCGGGAGCAGACAAGCCCGT
CAGGGCGCGTCAGCGGGTGTTGGCGGGTGTCGGGGCGCAGCCATGACCCAGTCACGTAGCGATAGCGGAG
TGTAGATCCGGCTGTGGAATGTGTGTCAGTTAGGGTGTGGAAAGTCCCCAGGCTCCCCAGCAGGCAGAAG
TATGCAAAGCATGCATCTCAATTAGTCAGCAACCAGGTGTGGAAAGTCCCCAGGCTCCCCAGCAGGCAGA
AGTATGCAAAGCATGCATCTCAATTAGTCAGCAACCATAGTCCCGCCCCTAACTCCGCCCATCCCGCCCC
TAACTCCGCCCAGTTCCGCCCATTCTCCGCCCCATGGCTGACTAATTTTTTTTATTTATGCAGAGGCCGA
GGCCGCCTCGGCCTCTGAGCTATTCCAGAAGTAGTGAGGAGGCTTTTTTGGAGGCCTAGGCTTTTGCAAA
AAGCTTACTGGCTTAACTATGCGGCATCAGAGCAGATTGTACTGAGAGTGCACCATATGCGGTGTGAAAT
ACCGCACAGATGCGTAAGGAGAAAATACCGCATCAGGCGCTCTTCCGCTTCCTCGCTCACTGACTCGCTG
CGCTCGGTCGTTCGGCTGCGGCGAGCGGTATCAGCTCACTCAAAGGCGGTAATACGGTTATCCACAGAAT
CAGGGGATAACGCAGGAAAGAACATGTGAGCAAAAGGCCAGCAAAAGGCCAGGAACCGTAAAAAGGCCGC
GTTGCTGGCGTTTTTCCATAGGCTCCGCCCCCCTGACGAGCATCACAAAAATCGACGCTCAAGTCAGAGG
TGGCGAAACCCGACAGGACTATAAAGATACCAGGCGTTTCCCCCTGGAAGCTCCCTCGTGCGCTCTCCTG
TTCCGACCCTGCCGCTTACCGGATACCTGTCCGCCTTTCTCCCTTCGGGAAGCGTGGCGCTTTCTCATAG
CTCACGCTGTAGGTATCTCAGTTCGGTGTAGGTCGTTCGCTCCAAGCTGGGCTGTGTGCACGAACCCCCC
GTTCAGCCCGACCGCTGCGCCTTATCCGGTAACTATCGTCTTGAGTCCAACCCGGTAAGACACGACTTAT
CGCCACTGGCAGCAGCCACTGGTAACAGGATTAGCAGAGCGAGGTATGTAGGCGGTGCTACAGAGTTCTT
GAAGTGGTGGCCTAACTACGGCTACACTAGAAGGACAGTATTTGGTATCTGCGCTCTGCTGAAGCCAGTT
ACCTTCGGAAAAAGAGTTGGTAGCTCTTGATCCGGCAAACAAACCACCGCTGGTAGCGGTGGTTTTTTTG
TTTGCAAGCAGCAGATTACGCGCAGAAAAAAAGGATCTCAAGAAGATCCTTTGATCTTTTCTACGGGGTC
TGACGCTCAGTGGAACGAAAACTCACGTTAAGGGATTTTGGTCATGAGATTATCAAAAAGGATCTTCACC
TAGATCCTTTTAAATTAAAAATGAAGTTTTAAATCAATCTAAAGTATATATGAGTAAACTTGGTCTGACA
GTTACCAATGCTTAATCAGTGAGGCACCTATCTCAGCGATCTGTCTATTTCGTTCATCCATAGTTGCCTG
ACTCCCCGTCGTGTAGATAACTACGATACGGGAGGGCTTACCATCTGGCCCCAGTGCTGCAATGATACCG
CGAGACCCACGCTCACCGGCTCCAGATTTATCAGCAATAAACCAGCCAGCCGGAAGGGCCGAGCGCAGAA
GTGGTCCTGCAACTTTATCCGCCTCCATCCAGTCTATTAATTGTTGCCGGGAAGCTAGAGTAAGTAGTTC
GCCAGTTAATAGTTTGCGCAACGTTGTTGCCATTGCTGCAGGCATCGTGGTGTCACGCTCGTCGTTTGGT
ATGGCTTCATTCAGCTCCGGTTCCCAACGATCAAGGCGAGTTACATGATCCCCCATGTTGTGCAAAAAAG
CGGTTAGCTCCTTCGGTCCTCCGATCGTTGTCAGAAGTAAGTTGGCCGCAGTGTTATCACTCATGGTTAT
GGCAGCACTGCATAATTCTCTTACTGTCATGCCATCCGTAAGATGCTTTTCTGTGACTGGTGAGTACTCA
ACCAAGTCATTCTGAGAATAGTGTATGCGGCGACCGAGTTGCTCTTGCCCGGCGTCAACACGGGATAATA
CCGCGCCACATAGCAGAACTTTAAAAGTGCTCATCATTGGAAAACGTTCTTCGGGGCGAAAACTCTCAAG
GATCTTACCGCTGTTGAGATCCAGTTCGATGTAACCCACTCGTGCACCCAACTGATCTTCAGCATCTTTT
ACTTTCACCAGCGTTTCTGGGTGAGCAAAAACAGGAAGGCAAAATGCCGCAAAAAAGGGAATAAGGGCGA
CACGGAAATGTTGAATACTCATACTCTTCCTTTTTCAATATTATTGAAGCATTTATCAGGGTTATTGTCT
CATGAGCGGATACATATTTGAATGTATTTAGAAAAATAAACAAATAGGGGTTCCGCGCACATTTCCCCGA
AAAGTGCCACCTGACGTCTAAGAAACCATTATTATCATGACATTAACCTATAAAAATAGGCGTATCACGA
GGCCCTTTCGTGTTCAAGAATTAGCTTGGCCATTGCATACGTTGTATCCATATCATAATATGTACATTTA
TATTGGCTCATGTCCAACATTACCGCCATGTTGACATTGATTATTGACTAGTTATTAATAGTAATCAATT
ACGGGGTCATTAGTTCATAGCCCATATATGGAGT
Features (pLannotate 1.2.2; 25 found; start..end, strand, type, name):
    309..512     +  promoter       CMV promoter: human cytomegalovirus (CMV) immediate early promoter
    513..688     +  LTR            5' LTR (truncated): truncated long terminal repeat from Moloney murine sarcoma virus
    810..1084    +  misc_feature   MESV Ψ (fragment): packaging signal of murine embryonic stem cell virus
   1151..1566    +  CDS            gag (truncated): truncated Moloney murine leukemia virus (MMLV) gag gene lacking the start codon
   1657..1897    +  promoter       U6 promoter: RNA polymerase III promoter for human U6 snRNA
   1947..1980    +  protein_bind   loxP: Cre-mediated recombination occurs in the 8-bp core sequence (GCATACAT). Cre recombinase
   2108..2141    -  protein_bind   lox5171: Cre-mediated recombination occurs in the 8-bp core sequence (GTACACAT). lox5171 sites are compatible with each other, but incompatible with loxP or loxN sites (Lee and Saito, 1988). Cre recombinase
   2175..2521    +  promoter       PGK promoter (fragment): mouse phosphoglycerate kinase 1 promoter
   2513..2627    +  promoter       PGK promoter (fragment): mouse phosphoglycerate kinase 1 promoter
   2641..3037    +  CDS            BSD (fragment): blasticidin S deaminase; Aspergillus terreus BSD; confers resistance to blasticidin
   3048..3081    +  protein_bind   loxP: Cre-mediated recombination occurs in the 8-bp core sequence (GCATACAT). Cre recombinase
   3082..3146    +  misc_RNA       tracrRNA (fragment): trans-activating CRISPR RNA for the Streptococcus pyogenes CRISPR/Cas9 system
   3161..3194    -  protein_bind   lox5171: Cre-mediated recombination occurs in the 8-bp core sequence (GTACACAT). lox5171 sites are compatible with each other, but incompatible with loxP or loxN sites (Lee and Saito, 1988). Cre recombinase
   3817..4620    +  CDS            NeoR/KanR: aminoglycoside phosphotransferase from Tn5; aph(3')-II (or nptII); confers resistance to neomycin, kanamycin, and G418 (Geneticin®)
   4642..4662    +  misc_feature   MCS (fragment): pBluescript multiple cloning site
   4680..4749    +  CDS            env (fragment): murine leukemia virus gPr80 envelope polyprotein precursor; env; proteolytically cleaved into gp70SU and p15TM subunits
   4791..5215    +  LTR            3' LTR (ΔU3): self-inactivating 3' long terminal repeat (LTR) from Moloney murine leukemia virus
   5284..5324    +  CDS            rop (fragment): Rop protein, which maintains plasmids at low copy number; rop
   5426..5464    +  misc_feature   bom (fragment): basis of mobility region from pBR322
   5481..5810    +  promoter       SV40 promoter: SV40 enhancer and early promoter
   5816..5917    +  misc_feature   bom (fragment): basis of mobility region from pBR322
   6103..6691    -  rep_origin     ori: high-copy-number ColE1/pMB1/pBR322/pUC origin of replication
   6862..7722    -  CDS            AmpR: β-lactamase; bla; confers resistance to ampicillin, carbenicillin, and related antibiotics
   7723..7827    -  promoter       AmpR promoter: bla
   8013..308     +  enhancer       CMV enhancer (across the origin): human cytomegalovirus immediate early enhancer
