[The description below was written by a language model from this plasmid's Addgene catalogue record and pLannotate feature annotations shown in this document.]
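Description:
CRISPR-StAR4 (Retro) is an empty gammaretroviral sgRNA backbone for CRISPR screening, built on pRetro-UMI and intended for delivery into mammalian cells as packaged retrovirus. In bacteria it is maintained as a high-copy plasmid through a ColE1/pUC-type origin with ampicillin resistance (AmpR). The viral genome is transcribed from a hybrid 5' end in which the CMV enhancer and promoter are fused to a truncated LTR. This is followed by an MESV packaging signal and a truncated, start-codon-less gag segment that supports encapsidation. The 3' LTR carries a ΔU3 deletion, so the integrated provirus is self-inactivating and expression depends on internal promoters.

The payload begins with a human U6 promoter, but no guide is present in this empty backbone. The note that the PGK promoter lacks a BbsI site is consistent with BbsI-based guide cloning, although the record does not say so explicitly. Between the U6 promoter and the S. pyogenes tracrRNA scaffold lies a PGK-driven blasticidin deaminase cassette interleaved with two loxP and two lox5171 sites. The second loxP sits directly upstream of the scaffold, and the second lox5171 directly downstream of it. Because the two lox variants are mutually incompatible, Cre can resolve the cassette in alternative ways. loxP recombination would remove the intervening cassette and join the U6 region to the scaffold, while lox5171 recombination would take out the scaffold. This interpretation is inferred from the layout and is not stated in the record. A NeoR/KanR gene downstream allows G418 selection of transduced cells, but its promoter is not annotated. The associated publication describes its use for high-resolution genetic screening in complex in vivo models.
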