Addgene plasmid #222690: CRISPR-StAR4 (Retro)
Purpose: (Empty Backbone) CRISPR-screening
Depositing lab: Ulrich Elling. Depositing organization: Institut fuer Molekulare Biotechnologie (IMBA). Publication: CRISPR-StAR enables high-resolution genetic screening in complex in vivo models. Uijttewaal ECH, Lee J, Sell AC, Botay N, Vainorius G, Novatchkova M, Baar J, Yang J, Potzler T, van der Leij S, Lowden C, Sinner J, Elewaut A, Gavrilovic M, Obenauf A, Schramek D, Elling U. Nat Biotechnol. 2024 Dec 16. doi: 10.1038/s41587-024-02512-9. PubMed 39681701.
Backbone
  Vector backbone: pRetro-UMI
  Vector type: Mammalian Expression, Retroviral, CRISPR
  Selectable markers: Neomycin (select with G418) ; Blasticidin
Growth in bacteria
  Bacterial resistance: Ampicillin, 100 μg/mL
  Growth temperature: 37°C
  Growth strain: NEB Stable
  Copy number: High Copy
Gene/Insert
  Gene/Insert name: None
  Mutation: PGK without BbsI cutsite
Terms and licenses: Academic/Nonprofit Terms; Industry Terms: Not Available to Industry
How to cite: CRISPR-StAR4 (Retro) was a gift from Ulrich Elling (Addgene plasmid # 222690 ; http://n2t.net/addgene:222690 ; RRID:Addgene_222690)
